>Addgene plasmid #173497 | pClgn1.1_Kctd19-3xHA | addgene full sequence | sequence record 341875 | Addgene NGS Result
CTCATTAGGCACCCCAGGCTTTACACTTTATGCTTCCGGCTCGTATGTTGTGTGGAATTGTGAGCGGATA
ACAATTTCACACAGGAAACAGCTATGACCATGATTACGCCAAGCGCGCAATTAACCCTCACTAAAGGGAA
CAAAAGCTGGAGCTCATCGATGAGCTCCAGAGAGGGACTGACGTTGGAAGGACCGCATCCCCCCAGGCGC
GCGGCCGCTGGGTCCCGAGCGGCGGTTGAGCGGGCCGCTTGCGCACTGGGGCTGCCACTGCATCCTGCAT
CCTCCGGCGCGGCCGCTCGCGCACGCGCAGTTAGCAGTCGCTGCTGGGCGGCTGCCGGCGGGATCGCTCT
GGGGAGACGCCGGGCACCAAGTAGCGGCCAGTCGGACACCTGAGCTGCCGCTGCTGGACACAAGCCCGCA
GGACAGGTGTGTAGACCGCGGGCCGCCTTCCTGCGGCTTGTTCTCTGGGGACCGGGTGAGAAATCGGATC
TCTAGAGGATCCCTGCAGGAATTCGATATCAAGCTTGTCGACGCCGCCATGGAGGAGCCTGGCGGGCTCC
ATGAGTCAGCAGAGGATTTGTTTCACTTCAATGTCGGGGGCTGGCATTTCTCAGTTCCCAGGAGCAAACT
TGCTCAGTTCCCAGACTCGCTGTTGTGGAAAGAGGCTTCAGCCCTGACCTCTTCAGAGAACCAGCGGCTC
TTCATTGACAGAGACGGCTCCACGTTTAGGCATGTGCACTATTACCTCTACACGTCCAAGCTCTCCTTCT
CCAGTTGTGCAGAACTGAACTTGCTCTATGAGCAAGCCCTGGGTTTGCAGCTGATGCCCTTGCTTCAGAC
CCTAGATAACCTGAAGGAAGGGAGACACCACCTCCGTGTGCGGCCTGCCGACATTCCTGTGGCTGAGAGA
GCATCCCTGAACTACTGGCGGACATGGAAGTGTATCAGCAAGCCCTCGGATTTTCCAATAAAAAGCCCCG
CCTTCACAGGTCTTCATGACAAGGCCCCTTTGGGACTCATGGACACACCGCTGTTGGACACAGAAGAGGA
AGTGCACTACTGCTTCTTACCCCTCGACTTGGTGGCCAAGTACCCAAGCCTAGTGACCGAAGACAATCTG
CTGTGGCTGGCTGAAACGGTGGCCCTGATCGAGTGCGAATGCAGCGAGTTCCGCTTCATTGTGAATTTTC
TACGCTCACACAAGATTTTACTACCAGATAACTTCTCCAACATAGATGTGTTAGAAGCAGAAGTAGAAAT
TCTGGAAATCCCTGAGCTTACAGAAGCTGTACGGTTGTACCGGATGAATATGGGTGGCTGTTCCCGGACC
TCCTGCCCACCTCTAAGTCCTGGAAAGGGGGGTCGTACAGCCAGTGTGGAGTCTGTGAAACCACTGTACT
TGATGGCCCTGGGCCTGCTGGTCAAGTATCCAGACTCTGCACTGGGACAGCTGCGCATCGAGAGCACGCT
GGACGGAAGCAGACTATACATCACAGGGAACGGGGCCCTTTTCCAGCACGTCAGGAACTGGCTGGGCACT
TGTCGGCTGCCCCTGACTGAGACCATCTCCGAGGTGTATGAGCTCTGCGCCTTCCTGGACAAGAGGGACA
TCACCTACGAGCCAATGAAAGTGGCTCTGAAGACTCATCTGGAGCCAAGGACTTTGCTGCCCGTGGATGT
GCTCAGTGAGGAGTGGACAGCTGAGGTCACGATATACTCACCACAGCAGATCATCAAGCTTTATGTTGGA
AGCCATTGGTATGCAACGACCCTGCAGACCCTGATGAAGTACCCAGAACTGCTATCCAACACTCAGAGAG
TGTACTGGATCGCCTACGGACAGACCTTGCTCATTCACGGGGACGGCCAAATGTTCCGACACATTCTCAA
CTTCCTGAGACTTGGAAAACTGTTTTTACCATCAGAATTTAAGGAATGGCCTCTCTTCTGCCAGGAGGTG
GAGGAGTATCATATTCCAGCCCTCTCAGAAGCCCTGGCACAATGCGAAGCATACAAGTCATGGACTCAGG
AGAAAGAATCTGAAAATGAAGAAGCTTTTCCCATTAGGAAGCTGCATGTGGTGACCGAAGGGACAGGGCC
AATGGCAGAGTTCAGCAGAGATGCCAAGGAAACCACAGCCTGCATGCCTGTGGACTTCCAGGAATGCAGT
GACAGGACTCCATGGAACAAGGCCAAAGGGAACCTGACCAGGTCCAGCCAGATGGAAGAGGCTGAGCAGT
ATACCCGGACTATTCAGGTCTCCCTCTGCAGAAATGCCAAGAGGGGAGGCAATCCCAGCACATACTCACA
CTGCTCTGGTTTATGTGCCAACCCCAGACATTGGGGAGGTCACTCTGAGAGTCCCCCCAAGAAGAAGTGC
ACCACTATAAACCTCACACAGAAACCTGATGCCAAAGACCCTCCTGTCACCCCCATGCAAAAACTCATAT
CTTTAGTCAGGGAATGGGACATGGTCAACTGTAAACAGTGGGAATTCCAGCCACTGCCAGCCTCCAGGAG
CAGCTCTGTGGAGGAGGCTAGCCTGCATGTCCCCTCGGGAAGTGAGGCTGCTCCGCAGCCTGGTACCTCA
GCTGCTTGGAAAGCTCATTCCATAACCTCTGAGAAGGATGCTGGTCCCCAGACTGGACCCGGAGCTGGAG
TGAAAGACAAGGGTCCAGAGCCAACCTTTAAGCCATACTTCCCTACAAAAAGAGCTATTACCCTAAAGGA
CTGGGGCAAGCAGAGGCCCAAGGACAGAGAAAGCCCTGCTCCTGAGCAGCCTCTGCCTAATGCTAACGGG
ACCGACAATCCAGGGGCCATCCTCAAAGTGGCTCACCCCCCTGTGGTGGGTAATGATGGCTCCTGCATGT
TCTTTGAAGACAGCATTATCTACACCACCCAAATGGATAACATCAAGCATACATCACTCACAGCCAGCCC
CCAACTTCGAGAAGTGACTTTTCTGAGCTTCTCTCTGTCCTGGGAGGAGATGTTTTATGCACAGAAATGT
CACCGCTTCCTGACCGACATCATCTTGGATTCCATCAGGCAAAAGGATCCCAAAGCTATCACAGCCAAGG
TGGTGTCTCTGGCCTACCGACTGTGGACACTGAACATCAGCCCCAAGCAGTTCGTGGTGGATCTGCTGGC
CATCGCTGGCTTCAAGGATGACCGGCACACTCAGGAGCGTCTGTACAGTTGGGTAGAGCTCACACTGCCT
TTCGCCAGAAAATATGGCCGTTGCGTGGACCTGCTCATCCAGAGGGGACTGTCCAGGTCTGTCTCTTATT
CAGTCCTGGGCAAGTATTTACACGAGGGCGATATCGGGGGCGGGGGCTACCCATACGATGTTCCTGACTA
TGCGGGCTATCCCTATGACGTCCCGGACTATGCAGGATCCTATCCATATGACGTTCCAGATTACGCTTAG
CTCGAGACTCCTCAGGTGCAGGCTGCCTATCAGAAGGTGGTGGCTGGTGTGGCCAATGCCCTGGCTCACA
AATACCACTGAGATCTTTTTCCCTCTGCCAAAAATTATGGGGACATCATGAAGCCCCTTGAGCATCTGAC
TTCTGGCTAATAAAGGAAATTTATTTTCATTGCAATAGTGTGTTGGAATTTTTTGTGTCTCTCACTCGGA
AGGACATATGGGAGGGCAAATCATTTAAAACATCAGAATGAGTATTTGGTTTAGAGTTTGGCAACATATG
CCCATATGCTGGCTGCCATGAACAAAGGTTGGCTATAAAGAGGTCATCAGTATATGAAACAGCCCCCTGC
TGTCCATTCCTTATTCCATAGAAAAGCCTTGACTTGAGGTTAGATTTTTTTTATATTTTGTTTTGTGTTA
TTTTTTTCTTTAACATCCCTAAAATTTTCCTTACATGTTTTACTAGCCAGATTTTTCCTCCTCTCCTGAC
TACTCCCAGTCATAGCTGTCCCTCTTCTCTTATGAAGATCCCTCGACTTAATTAAGGTACCCAATTCGCC
CTATAGTGAGTCGTATTACGCGCGCTCACTGGCCGTCGTTTTACAACGTCGTGACTGGGAAAACCCTGGC
GTTACCCAACTTAATCGCCTTGCAGCACATCCCCCTTTCGCCAGCTGGCGTAATAGCGAAGAGGCCCGCA
CCGATCGCCCTTCCCAACAGTTGCGCAGCCTGAATGGCGAATGGG
[124 nt withheld, positions 4176-4299]
C
[91 nt withheld, positions 4301-4391]
A
[49 nt withheld, positions 4393-4441]
CCTTTGACGTTGGAGTCCACGTTCTTT
[37 nt withheld, positions 4469-4505]
ACCCTATCTCGGTCTATTCTTTTGATTTATAAGGGATTTTGCCGATTTCGGCCTATTGGTTAAAAAATGA
GCTGATTTAACAAAAATTTAACGCGAATTTTAACAAAATATTAACGCTTACAATTTAGGTGGCACTTTTC
GGGGAAATGTGCGCGGAACCCCTATTTGTTTATTTTTCTAAATACATTCAAATATGTATCCGCTCATGAG
ACAATAACCCTGATAAATGCTTCAATAATATTGAAAAAGGAAGAGTATGAGTATTCAACATTTCCGTGTC
GCCCTTATTCCCTTTTTTGCGGCATTTTGCCTTCCTGTTTTTGCTCACCCAGAAACGCTGGTGAAAGTAA
AAGATGCTGAAGATCAGTTGGGTGCACGAGTGGGTTACATCGAACTGGATCTCAACAGCGGTAAGATCCT
TGAGAGTTTTCGCCCCGAAGAACGTTTTCCAATGATGAGCACTTTTAAAGTTCTGCTATGTGGCGCGGTA
TTATCCCGTATTGACGCCGGGCAAGAGCAACTCGGTCGCCGCATACACTATTCTCAGAATGACTTGGTTG
AGTACTCACCAGTCACAGAAAAGCATCTTACGGATGGCATGACAGTAAGAGAATTATGCAGTGCTGCCAT
AACCATGAGTGATAACACTGCGGCCAACTTACTTCTGACAACGATCGGAGGACCGAAGGAGCTAACCGCT
TTTTTGCACAACATGGGGGATCATGTAACTCGCCTTGATCGTTGGGAACCGGAGCTGAATGAAGCCATAC
CAAACGACGAGCGTGACACCACGATGCCTGTAGCAATGGCAACAACGTTGCGCAAACTATTAACTGGCGA
ACTACTTACTCTAGCTTCCCGGCAACAATTAATAGACTGGATGGAGGCGGATAAAGTTGCAGGACCACTT
CTGCGCTCGGCCCTTCCGGCTGGCTGGTTTATTGCTGATAAATCTGGAGCCGGTGAGCGTGGGTCTCGCG
GTATCATTGCAGCACTGGGGCCAGATGGTAAGCCCTCCCGTATCGTAGTTATCTACACGACGGGGAGTCA
GGCAACTATGGATGAACGAAATAGACAGATCGCTGAGATAGGTGCCTCACTGATTAAGCATTGGTAACTG
TCAGACCAAGTTTACTCATATATACTTTAGATTGATTTAAAACTTCATTTTTAATTTAAAAGGATCTAGG
TGAAGATCCTTTTTGATAATCTCATGACCAAAATCCCTTAACGTGAGTTTTCGTTCCACTGAGCGTCAGA
CCCCGTAGAAAAGATCAAAGGATCTTCTTGAGATCCTTTTTTTCTGCGCGTAATCTGCTGCTTGCAAACA
AAAAAACCACCGCTACCAGCGGTGGTTTGTTTGCCGGATCAAGAGCTACCAACTCTTTTTCCGAAGGTAA
CTGGCTTCAGCAGAGCGCAGATACCAAATACTGTTCTTCTAGTGTAGCCGTAGTTAGGCCACCACTTCAA
GAACTCTGTAGCACCGCCTACATACCTCGCTCTGCTAATCCTGTTACCAGTGGCTGCTGCCAGTGGCGAT
AAGTCGTGTCTTACCGGGTTGGACTCAAGACGATAGTTACCGGATAAGGCGCAGCGGTCGGGCTGAACGG
GGGGTTCGTGCACACAGCCCAGCTTGGAGCGAACGACCTACACCGAACTGAGATACCTACAGCGTGAGCT
ATGAGAAAGCGCCACGCTTCCCGAAGGGAGAAAGGCGGACAGGTATCCGGTAAGCGGCAGGGTCGGAACA
GGAGAGCGCACGAGGGAGCTTCCAGGGGGAAACGCCTGGTATCTTTATAGTCCTGTCGGGTTTCGCCACC
TCTGACTTGAGCGTCGATTTTTGTGATGCTCGTCAGGGGGGCGGAGCCTATGGAAAAACGCCAGCAACGC
GGCCTTTTTACGGTTCCTGGCCTTTTGCTGGCCTTTTGCTCACATGTTCTTTCCTGCGTTATCCCCTGAT
TCTGTGGATAACCGTATTACCGCCTTTGAGTGAGCTGATACCGCTCGCCGCAGCCGAACGACCGAGCGCA
GCGAGTCAGTGAGCGAGGAAGCGGAAGAGCGCCCAATACGCAAACCGCCTCTCCCCGCGCGTTGGCCGAT
TCATTAATGCAGCTGGCACGACAGGTTTCCCGACTGGAAAGCGGGCAGTGAGCGCAACGCAATTAATGTG
AGTTAGCTCA
Features (pLannotate 1.2.2; 16 found; start..end, strand, type, name):
     20..50      +  promoter       lac promoter: promoter for the E. coli lac operon
     58..74      +  protein_bind   lac operator: The lac repressor binds to the lac operator to inhibit transcription in E. coli. This inhibition can be relieved by adding lactose or isopropyl-β-D-thiogalactopyranoside (IPTG). lac repressor encoded by lacI
    119..137     +  promoter       T3 promoter: promoter for bacteriophage T3 RNA polymerase
    503..531     +  misc_feature   MCS (fragment): pBluescript multiple cloning site
    539..3319    +  CDS            Kctd19: KCD19_MOUSE - Experimental evidence at protein level: Swiss-Prot protein existence level 1. From Mus musculus (Mouse).
   3338..3427    +  CDS            3xHA: three tandem HA epitope tags
   3437..3508    +  CDS            HBB (fragment): HBB_PONPY - Experimental evidence at transcript level: Swiss-Prot protein existence level 2. Involved in oxygen transport from the lung to the various peripheral tissues. From Pongo pygmaeus (Bornean orangutan).
   3579..3634    +  polyA_signal   β-globin poly(A) signal: rabbit β-globin polyadenylation signal (Gil and Proudfoot, 1987)
   3990..4008    -  promoter       T7 promoter: promoter for bacteriophage T7 RNA polymerase
   4016..4171    +  CDS            lacZα (fragment): LacZα fragment of β-galactosidase; lacZ fragment
   4176..4604    +  rep_origin     f1 ori (sequence partly withheld): f1 bacteriophage origin of replication; arrow indicates direction of (+) strand synthesis
   4657..4761    +  promoter       AmpR promoter: bla
   4762..5622    +  CDS            AmpR: β-lactamase; bla; confers resistance to ampicillin, carbenicillin, and related antibiotics
   5793..6381    +  rep_origin     ori: high-copy-number ColE1/pMB1/pBR322/pUC origin of replication
   6564..6656    +  CDS            lacI (fragment): lac repressor; lacI; The lac repressor binds to the lac operator to inhibit transcription in E. coli. This inhibition can be relieved by adding lactose or isopropyl-β-D-thiogalactopyranoside (IPTG).
   6669..5       +  protein_bind   CAP binding site (across the origin): CAP binding activates transcription in the presence of cAMP. E. coli catabolite activator protein
