[The description below was written by a language model from this plasmid's Addgene catalogue record and pLannotate feature annotations shown in this document.]
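Description:
pClgn1.1_Kctd19-3xHA is a mammalian expression plasmid of about 6.7 kb, built on the pClgn1.1 backbone, that places mouse Kctd19 (potassium channel tetramerization domain containing 19) under the control of the mouse Clgn (calmegin) promoter. The backbone appears to derive from a pBluescript-type cloning vector. The feature table shows the high-copy ColE1/pUC origin, an f1 phage origin, the AmpR (β-lactamase) cassette used for ampicillin selection in E. coli, flanking T3 and T7 promoters, and remnants of the lac promoter/operator, lacZα and the pBluescript multiple cloning site. No mammalian selection marker is annotated.

The Kctd19 coding sequence was cloned between SalI and XhoI sites, both retained. It is followed by three tandem HA epitope tags, giving a C-terminally tagged protein that can be detected or immunoprecipitated with anti-HA antibodies. Downstream lie a short β-globin coding fragment and the rabbit β-globin polyadenylation signal, which together provide 3′ processing of the transcript. The annotation software did not label the Clgn promoter itself. It presumably occupies the unannotated stretch of roughly 370 bp between the T3 promoter and the MCS fragment just upstream of the insert, but the feature table does not confirm this.

The stated purpose is simply to express Kctd19-3xHA from the Clgn promoter. The associated publication concerns the requirement for KCTD19 and its partner ZFP541 in male mouse meiosis, which is consistent with use of the construct for tagged KCTD19 expression in male germ cells. The record does not specify how the construct was delivered or used experimentally.
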