Addgene plasmid #173497: pClgn1.1_Kctd19-3xHA
Purpose: Express Kctd19-3xHA under the mouse Clgn promoter.
Depositing lab: Masahito Ikawa. Depositing organization: The University of Osaka. Publication: KCTD19 and its associated protein ZFP541 are independently essential for meiosis in male mice. Oura S, Koyano T, Kodera C, Horisawa-Takada Y, Matsuyama M, Ishiguro KI, Ikawa M. PLoS Genet. 2021 May 7;17(5):e1009412. doi: 10.1371/journal.pgen.1009412. eCollection 2021 May. PubMed 33961623.
Backbone
  Vector backbone: pClgn1.1
  Backbone size w/o insert (bp): 3793
  Total vector size (bp): 6683
  Vector type: Mammalian Expression
Growth in bacteria
  Bacterial resistance: Ampicillin, 100 μg/mL
  Growth temperature: 37°C
  Growth strain: DH5alpha
  Copy number: High Copy
Gene/Insert
  Gene/Insert name: Potassium Channel Tetramerization Domain Containing 19 (alt name: Kctd19)
  Species: M. musculus (mouse)
  Insert size (bp): 2898
  Entrez Gene: Kctd19 (a.k.a. 4922504H04Rik)
  Tag / fusion protein: HA
  Cloning method: Restriction Enzyme; 5′ cloning site SalI (not destroyed); 3′ cloning site XhoI (not destroyed)
  Sequencing primers: 5′ ttgagcgggccgcttgcgcactgg; 3′ gccacaccagccaccaccttctg
Terms and licenses: Academic/Nonprofit Terms; Industry Terms: Not Available to Industry
How to cite: pClgn1.1_Kctd19-3xHA was a gift from Masahito Ikawa (Addgene plasmid # 173497 ; http://n2t.net/addgene:173497 ; RRID:Addgene_173497)
