>Addgene plasmid #173497 | pClgn1.1_Kctd19-3xHA | depositor partial sequence | sequence record 336521 | ttgagcgggccgcttgcgcactgg
ATCGCTCTGGGGAGACGCCGGGCACCAAGTAGCGGCCAGTCGGACACCTGAGCTGCCGCTGCTGGACACA
AGCCCGCAGGACAGGTGTGTAGACCGCGGGCCGCCTTCCTGCGGCTTGTTCTCTGGGGACCGGGTGAGAA
ATCGGATCTCTAGAGGATCCCTGCAGGAATTCGATATCAAGCTTGTCGACGCCGCCATGGAGGAGCCTGG
CGGGCTCCATGAGTCAGCAGAGGATTTGTTTCACTTCAATGTCGGGGGCTGGCATTTCTCAGTTCCCAGG
AGCAAACTTGCTCAGTTCCCAGACTCGCTGTTGTGGAAAGAGGCTTCAGCCCTGACCTCTTCAGAGAACC
AGCGGCTCTTCATTGACAGAGACGGCTCCACGTTTAGGCATGTGCACTATTACCTCTACACGTCCAAGCT
CTCCTTCTCCAGTTGTGCAGAACTGAACTTGCTCTATGAGCAAGCCCTGGGTTTGCAGCTGATGCCCTTG
CTTCAGACCCTAGATAACCTGAAGGAAGGGAGACACCACCTCCGTGTGCGGCCTGCCGACATTCCTGTGG
CTGAGAGAGCATCCCTGAACTACTGGCGGACATGGAAGTGTATCAGCAAGCCCTCGGATTTTCCAATAAA
AAGCCCCGCCTTCACAGGTCTTCATGACAAGGCCCCTTTGGGACTCATGGACACACCGCTGTTGGACACA
GAAGAGGAAGTGCACTACTGCTTCTTACCCCTCGACTTGGTGGCCAAGTACCCAAGCCTAGTGACCGAAG
ACAATCTGCTGTGGCTGGCTGAAACGGTGGCCCTGATCGAGTGCGAATGCAGCGAGTTCCGCTTCATTGT
GAATTTTCTACGCTCACAC
