>Addgene plasmid #173497 | pClgn1.1_Kctd19-3xHA | depositor partial sequence | sequence record 336522 | tcacacaagattttactacc
TCCCTGAGCTTACAGAAGCTGTACGGTTGTACCGGATGAATATGGGTGGCTGTTCCCGGACCTCCTGCCC
ACCTCTAAGTCCTGGAAAGGGGGGTCGTACAGCCAGTGTGGAGTCTGTGAAACCACTGTACTTGATGGCC
CTGGGCCTGCTGGTCAAGTATCCAGACTCTGCACTGGGACAGCTGCGCATCGAGAGCACGCTGGACGGAA
GCAGACTATACATCACAGGGAACGGGGCCCTTTTCCAGCACGTCAGGAACTGGCTGGGCACTTGTCGGCT
GCCCCTGACTGAGACCATCTCCGAGGTGTATGAGCTCTGCGCCTTCCTGGACAAGAGGGACATCACCTAC
GAGCCAATGAAAGTGGCTCTGAAGACTCATCTGGAGCCAAGGACTTTGCTGCCCGTGGATGTGCTCAGTG
AGGAGTGGACAGCTGAGGTCACGATATACTCACCACAGCAGATCATCAAGCTTTATGTTGGAAGCCATTG
GTATGCAACGACCCTGCAGACCCTGATGAAGTACCCAGAACTGCTATCCAACACTCAGAGAGTGTACTGG
ATCGCCTACGGACAGACCTTGCTCATTCACGGGGACGGCCAAATGTTCCGACACATTCTCAACTTCCTGA
GACTTGGAAAACTGTTTTTACCATCAGAATTTAAGGAATGGCCTCTCTTCTGCCAGGAGGTGGAGGAGTA
TCATATTCCAGCCCTCTCAGAAGCCCTGGCACAATGCGAAGCATACAAGTCATGGACTCAGGAGAAAGAA
TCTGAAAATGAAGAAGCTTTTCCCATTAGGAAGCTGCATGTGGTGACCGAAGGGACAGGG
