>Addgene plasmid #173497 | pClgn1.1_Kctd19-3xHA | depositor partial sequence | sequence record 336523 | gcagaccctgatgaagtacc
AGTGTACTGGATCGCCTACGGACAGACCTTGCTCATTCACGGGGACGGCCAAATGTTCCGACACATTCTC
AACTTCCTGAGACTTGGAAAACTGTTTTTACCATCAGAATTTAAGGAATGGCCTCTCTTCTGCCAGGAGG
TGGAGGAGTATCATATTCCAGCCCTCTCAGAAGCCCTGGCACAATGCGAAGCATACAAGTCATGGACTCA
GGAGAAAGAATCTGAAAATGAAGAAGCTTTTCCCATTAGGAAGCTGCATGTGGTGACCGAAGGGACAGGG
CCAATGGCAGAGTTCAGCAGAGATGCCAAGGAAACCACAGCCTGCATGCCTGTGGACTTCCAGGAATGCA
GTGACAGGACTCCATGGAACAAGGCCAAAGGGAACCTGACCAGGTCCAGCCAGATGGAAGAGGCTGAGCA
GTATACCCGGACTATTCAGGTCTCCCTCTGCAGAAATGCCAAGAGGGGAGGCAATCCCAGCACATACTCA
CACTGCTCTGGTTTATGTGCCAACCCCAGACATTGGGGAGGTCACTCTGAGAGTCCCCCCAAGAAGAAGT
GCACCACTATAAACCTCACACAGAAACCTGATGCCAAAGACCCTCCTGTCACCCCCATGCAAAAACTCAT
ATCTTTAGTCAGGGAATGGGACATGGTCAACTGTAAACAGTGGGAATTCCAGCCACTGCCAGCCTCCAGG
AGCAGCTCTGTGGAGGAGGCTAGCCTGCATGTCCCCTCGGGAAGTGAGGCTGCTCCGCAGCCTGGTACCT
CAGCTGCTTGGAAAGCTCATTCCATAACCTCTGAGAAGGATGCTGGTCCCCAGACTGGACCCGGAGCTGG
AGTGAAAGACAAGGGTCCAGAGCCAACCTTTAAGCCATACTTCCCTACAAA
