>Addgene plasmid #173497 | pClgn1.1_Kctd19-3xHA | depositor partial sequence | sequence record 336524 | gccacaccagccaccaccttctg (rv direction)
CTAAGCGTAATCTGGAACGTCATATGGATAGGATCCTGCATAGTCCGGGACGTCATAGGGATAGCCCGCA
TAGTCAGGAACATCGTATGGGTAGCCCCCGCCCCCGATATCGCCCTCGTGTAAATACTTGCCCAGGACTG
AATAAGAGACAGACCTGGACAGTCCCCTCTGGATGAGCAGGTCCACGCAACGGCCATATTTTCTGGCGAA
AGGCAGTGTGAGCTCTACCCAACTGTACAGACGCTCCTGAGTGTGCCGGTCATCCTTGAAGCCAGCGATG
GCCAGCAGATCCACCACGAACTGCTTGGGGCTGATGTTCAGTGTCCACAGTCGGTAGGCCAGAGACACCA
CCTTGGCTGTGATAGCTTTGGGATCCTTTTGCCTGATGGAATCCAAGATGATGTCGGTCAGGAAGCGGTG
ACATTTCTGTGCATAAAACATCTCCTCCCAGGACAGAGAGAAGCTCAGAAAAGTCACTTCTCGAAGTTGG
GGGCTGGCTGTGAGTGATGTATGCTTGATGTTATCCATTTGGGTGGTGTAGATAATGCTGTCTTCAAAGA
ACATGCAGGAGCCATCATTACCCACCACAGGGGGGTGAGCCACTTTGAGGATGGCCCCTGGATTGTCGGT
CCCGTTAGCATTAGGCAGAGGCTGCTCAGGAGCAGGGCTTTCTCTGTCCTTGGGCCTCTGCTTGCCCCAG
TCCTTTAGGGTAATAGCTCTTTTTGTAGGGAAGTATGGCTTAAAGGTTGGCTCTGGACCCTTGTCTTTCA
CTCCAGCTCCGGGTCCAGTCTGGGGACCAGCATCCTTCTCAGAGGTTATGGAATGAGCTTTC
